>Addgene plasmid #179679 | CP2-TCC | addgene full sequence | sequence record 352077 | Addgene NGS Result
TGTTCTTTCCTGCGTTATCCCCTGATTCTGTGGATAACCGTATTACCGCCTTTGAGTGAGCTGATACCGC
TCGCCGCAGCCGAACGACCGAGCGCAGCGAGTCAGTGAGCGAGGAAGCGGATGAGCGCCTGATGCGGTAT
TTTCTCCTTACGCATCTGTGCGGTATTTCACACCGCATATGGTGCACTCTCAGTACAATCTGCTCTGATG
CCGCATAATTAAGCCAGTATACACTCCGCTATCGCTACGTGACTGGGTCATGGCTGCGCCCCGACACCCG
CCAACACCCGCTGACGCGCCCTGACGGGCTTGTCTGCTCCCGGCATCCGCTTACAGACAAGCTGTGACCG
TCTCCGGGAGCTGCATGTGTCAGAGGTTTTCACCGTCATCACCGAAACGCGCGAGGCAGCTGCGGTAAAG
CTCATCAGCGTGGTCGTGAAGCGATTCACAGATGTCTGCCTGTTCATCCGCGTCCAGCTCGTTGAGTTTC
TCCAGAAGCGTTAATGTCTGGCTTCTGATAAAGCGGGCCATGTTAAGGGCGGTTTTTTCCTGTTTGGTCA
CTGATGCCTCCGTGTAAGGGGGATTTCTGTTCATGGGGGTAATGATACCGATGAAACGAGAGAGGATGCT
CACGATACGGGTTACTGATGATGAACAAGAGGACATCCGGTCAAATAAAACGAAAGGCTCAGTCGAAAGA
CTGGGCCTTTCGTTTTGCTGAGGAGACTTAGGGACTCTCACAGCTAACACCACGTCGTCCCTATCTGCTG
CCCTAGGTCTATGAGTGGTTGCTGGATAACTTTACGGGCATGCATAAGGCTCGGTATCTATATTCAGGGA
GACCACAACGGTTTCCCTCTACAAATAATTTTGTTTAACTTTTACTAGAGTGGGACCCTACCTGCAGGTG
CAGTAAAAAAAGGAAAAATTGAACACGATTAACATCGCTAAGAACGACTTCTCTGACATCGAACTGGCTG
CTATCCCGTTCAACACTCTGGCTGACCATTACGGTGAGCGTTTAGCTCGCGAACAGTTGGCCCTTGAGCA
TGAGTCTTACGAGATGGGTGAAGCACGCTTCCGCAAGATGTTTGAGCGTCAACTTAAAGCTGGTGAGGTT
GCGGATAACGCTGCCGCCAAGCCTCTCATCACTACCCTACTCCCTAAGATGATTGCACGCATCAACGACT
GGTTTGAGGAAGTGAAAGCTAAGCGCGGCAAGCGCCCGACAGCCTTCCAGTTCCTGCAAGAAATCAAGCC
GGAAGCCGTAGCGTACATCACCATTAAGACCACTCTGGCTTGCCTAACCAGTGCTGACAATACAACCGTT
CAGGCTGTAGCAAGCGCAATCGGTCGGGCCATTGAGGACGAGGCTCGCTTCGGTCGTATCCGTGACCTTA
AAGCTAAGCACTTCAAGAAAAACGTTGAGGAACAACTCAACAAGCGCGTAGGGCACGTCTACAAGAAAGC
ATTTATGCAAGTTGTCGAGGCTGACATGCTCTCTAAGGGTCTACTCGGTGGCGAGGCGTGGTCTTCGTGG
CATAAGGAAGACTCTATTCATGTAGGAGTACGCTGCATCGAGATGCTCATTGAGTCAACCGGAATGGTTA
GCTTACACCGCCAAAATGCTGGCGTAGTAGGTCAAGACTCTGAGACTATCGAACTCGCACCTGAATACGC
TGAGGCTATCGCAACCCGTGCAGGTGCGCTGGCTGGCATCTCTCCGATGTTCCAACCTTGCGTAGTTCCT
CCTAAGCCGTGGACTGGCATTACTGGTGGTGGCTATTGGGCTAACGGTCGTCGTCCTCTGGCGCTGGTGC
GTACTCACAGTAAGAAAGCACTGATGCGCTACGAAGACGTTTACATGCCTGAGGTGTACAAAGCGATTAA
CATTGCGCAAAACACCGCATGGAAAATCAACAAGAAAGTCCTAGCGGTCGCCAACGTAATCACCAAGTGG
AAGCATTGTCCGGTCGAGGACATCCCTGCGATTGAGCGTGAAGAACTCCCGATGAAACCGGAAGACATCG
ACATGAATCCTGAGGCTCTCACCGCGTGGAAACGTGCTGCCGCTGCTGTGTACCGCAAGGACAAGGCTCG
CAAGTCTCGCCGTATCAGCCTTGAGTTCATGCTTGAGCAAGCCAATAAGTTTGCTAACCATAAGGCCATC
TGGTTCCCTTACAACATGGACTGGCGCGGTCGTGTTTACGCTGTGTCAATGTTCAACCCGCAAGGTAACG
ATATGACCAAAGGACTGCTTACGCTGGCGAAAGGTAAACCAATCGGTAAGGAAGGTTACTACTGGCTGAA
AATCCACGGTGCAAACTGTGCGGGTGTCGATAAGGTTCCGTTCCCTGAGCGCATCAAGTTCATTGAGGAA
AACCACGAGAACATCATGGCTTGCGCTAAGTCTCCACTGGAGAACACTTGGTGGGCTGAGCAAGATTCTC
CGTTCTGCTTCCTTGCGTTCTGCTTTGAGTACGCTGGGGTACAGCACCACGGCCTGAGCTATAACTGCTC
CCTTCCGCTGGCGTTTGACGGGTCTTGCTCTGGCATCCAGCACTTCTCCGCGATGCTCCGAGATGAGGTA
GGTGGTCGCGCGGTTAACTTGCTTCCTAGTGAAACCGTTCAGGACATCTACGGGATTGTTGCTAAGAAAG
TCAACGAGATTCTACAAGCAGACGCAATCAATGGGACCGATAACGAAGTAGTTACCGTGACCGATGAGAA
CACTGGTGAAATCTCTGAGAAAGTCAAGCTGGGCACTAAGGCACTGGCTGGTCAATGGCTGGCTTACGGT
GTTACTCGCAGTGTGACTAAGCGTTCAGTCATGACGCTGGCTTACGGGTCCAAAGAGTTCGGCTTCCGTC
AACAAGTGCTGGAAGATACCATTCAGCCAGCTATTGATTCCGGCAAGGGTCTGATGTTCACTCAGCCGAA
TCAGGCTGCTGGATACATGGCTAAGCTGATTTGGGAATCTGTGAGCGTGACGGTGGTAGCTGCGGTTGAA
GCAATGAACTGGCTTAAGTCTGCTGCTAAGCTGCTGGCTGCTGAGGTCAAAGATAAGAAGACTGGAGAGA
TTCTTCGCAAGCGTTGCGCTGTGCATTGGGTAACTCCTGATGGTTTCCCTGTGTGGCAGGAATACAAGAA
GCCTATTCAGACGCGCTTGAACCTGATGTTCCTCGGTCAGTTCCGCTTACAGCCTACCATTAACACCAAC
AAAGATAGCGAGATTGATGCACACAAACAGGAGTCTGGTATCGCTCCTAACTTTGTACACAGCCAAGACG
GTAGCCACCTTCGTAAGACTGTAGTGTGGGCACACGAGAAGTACGGAATCGAATCTTTTGCACTGATTCA
CGACTCCTTCGGTACCATTCCGGCTGACGCTGCGAACCTGTTCAAAGCAGTGCGCGAAACTATGGTTGAC
ACATATGAGTCTTGTGATGTACTGGCTGATTTCTACGACCAGTTCGCTGACCAGTTGCACGAGTCTCAAT
TGGACAAAATGCCAGCACTTCCGGCTAAAGGTAACTTGAACCTCCGTGACATCTTAGAGTCCGACTTCGC
GTTCGCCTGGACCAGGGCAGCAAACGACGAAAACTACAACTACGCTTTAGCAGCTTAATAAACTTAATTA
ACGGCACTCCTCAGCAAAGGCACTCCTCAGCAAATATAATGACCCTCTTGATAACCCAAGAGGGCATTTT
TTAATGCCCATGGCGTTTATTTGCCGACTACCTTGGTGATCTCGCCTTTCACGTAGTGGACAAATTCTTC
CAACTGATCTGCGCGCGAGGCCAAGCGATCTTCTTCTTGTCCAAGATAAGCCTGTCTAGCTTCAAGTATG
ACGGGCTGATACTGGGCCGGCAGGCGCTCCATTGCCCAGTCGGCAGCGACATCCTTCGGCGCGATTTTGC
CGGTTACTGCGCTGTACCAAATGCGGGACAACGTAAGCACTACATTTCGCTCATCGCCAGCCCAGTCGGG
CGGCGAGTTCCATAGCGTTAAGGTTTCATTTAGCGCCTCAAATAGATCCTGTTCAGGAACCGGATCAAAG
AGTTCCTCCGCCGCTGGACCTACCAAGGCAACGCTATGTTCTCTTGCTTTTGTCAGCAAGATAGCCAGAT
CAATGTCGATCGTGGCTGGCTCGAAGATACCTGCAAGAATGTCATTGCGCTGCCATTCTCCAAATTGCAG
TTCGCGCTTAGCTGGATAACGCCACGGAATGATGTCGTCGTGCACAACAATGGTGACTTCTACAGCGCGG
AGAATCTCGCTCTCTCCAGGGGAAGCCGAAGTTTCCAAAAGGTCGTTGATCAAAGCTCGCCGCGTTGTTT
CATCAAGCCTTACGGTCACCGTAACCAGCAAATCAATATCACTGTGTGGCTTCAGGCCGCCATCCACTGC
GGAGCCGTACAAATGTACGGCCAGCAACGTCGGTTCGAGATGGCGCTCGATGACGCCAACTACCTCTGAT
AGTTGAGTCGATACTTCGGCGATCACCGCTTCCCTCATACTCTTCCTTTTTCAATATTATTGAAGCATTT
ATCAGGGTTATTGTCTCATGAGCGTATACATATTTGAATGTATTTAGAAAAATAGGCCAAATAGGGTTTG
AGATCCTTTTTTTCTGCGCGTAATCTGCTGCTTGCAAACAAAAAAACCACCGCTACCAGCGGTGGTTTGT
TTGCCGGATCAAGAGCTACCACCTCTTTTTCCGAAGGTAACTGGCTTCAGCAGAGCGCAGATACCAAATA
CTGTCCTTCTAGTGTAGCCGTAGTTAGGCCACCACTTCAAGAACTCTGTAGCACCGCCTACATACCTCGC
TCTGCTAATCCTGTTACCAGTGGCTGCTGCCAGTGGCGATAAGTCGTGTCTTACCGGGTTGGACTCAAGA
CGATAGTTACCGGATAAGGCGCAGCGGTCGGGCTGAACGGGGGGTTCGTGCACACAGCCCAGCTTGGAGC
GAACGACCTACACCGAACTGAGATACCTACAGCGTGAGCTATGAGAAAGCGCCACGCTTCCCGAAGGGAG
AAAGGCGGACAGGTATCCGGTAAGCGGCAGGGTCGGAACAGGAGAGCGCACGAGGGAGCTTCCAGGGGGA
AACGCCTGGTATCTTTATAGTCCTGTCGGGTTTCGCCACCTCTGACTTGAGCGTCGATTTTTGTGATGCT
CGTCAGGGGGGCGGAGCCTATGGAAAAACGCCAGCAACGCGGCCTTTTTACGGTTCCTGGCCTTTTGCTG
GCCTTTTGCTCACA
Features (pLannotate 1.2.2; 11 found; start..end, strand, type, name):
      1..121     +  rep_origin     RSF ori (fragment): Plasmids containing the RSF 1030 origin of replication can be propagated in E. coli cells that contain additional plasmids with compatible origins.
    128..268     -  misc_feature   bom: basis of mobility region from pBR322
    370..561     -  CDS            rop: Rop protein, which maintains plasmids at low copy number; rop
    602..658     +  CDS            mbeC (fragment): MBEC_ECOLX - Experimental evidence at protein level: Swiss-Prot protein existence level 1. Required for efficient mobilization of ColE1 plasmid and is thus essential to promote the specific transfer of the plasmid during conjugation. Probably functions by inducing DNA bending, helping the MbeA relaxase to melt the DNA around the nic site and cleave the phosphodiester bond. Binds specifically double-stranded DNA (dsDNA) containing the ColE1 oriT but does not recognize the inverted repeat (IR). From Escherichia coli.
    672..716     +  terminator     rrnB T1 terminator: transcription terminator T1 from the E. coli rrnB gene
    735..800     +  CDS            sspB (fragment): SSPB_ECOLI - Experimental evidence at protein level: Swiss-Prot protein existence level 1. Also stimulates degradation of the N-terminus of RseA (residues 1-108, alone or in complex with sigma-E) by ClpX-ClpP in a non-ssrA-mediated fashion. From Escherichia coli (strain K12).
    929..3577    +  CDS            RPOL_BPT7: Experimental evidence at protein level: Swiss-Prot protein existence level 1. Highly processive DNA-dependent RNA polymerase that catalyzes the transcription of class II and class III viral genes. Recognizes a specific promoter sequence and enters first into an 'abortive phase' where very short transcripts are synthesized and released before proceeding to the processive transcription of long RNA chains. Unwinds the double-stranded DNA to expose the coding strand for templating. Participates in the initiation of viral DNA replication presumably by making primers accessible to the DNA polymerase
   3590..3607    +  CDS            ssrA tag (LVA) (fragment): C-terminal peptide that mediates degradation in bacteria through the ClpXP and ClpAP proteases (McGinness et al., 2006) mutant LVA variant that confers accelerated degradation under some conditions (Andersen et al., 1998)
   3727..4518    -  CDS            SmR: aminoglycoside adenylyltransferase (Murphy, 1985); aadA; confers resistance to spectinomycin and streptomycin
   4519..4604    -  promoter       AmpR promoter (fragment): bla
   4618..5206    +  rep_origin     ori: high-copy-number ColE1/pMB1/pBR322/pUC origin of replication
