[The description below was written by a language model from this plasmid's Addgene catalogue record and pLannotate feature annotations shown in this document.]
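Description:
CP2-TCC is a bacterial expression plasmid of about 5.3 kb, catalogued simply as a "complementary plasmid" and deposited with a study on CRISPR-free base editors with enhanced activity and expanded targeting scope in mitochondrial and nuclear DNA. It is built on a ColE1 backbone: the annotation finds a high-copy ColE1/pMB1-type origin, together with pBR322-derived bom and rop elements, a short mbeC fragment and a small fragment resembling the RSF origin. The record lists it as high copy. Selection is by spectinomycin, through an aadA (SmR) aminoglycoside adenylyltransferase gene that appears to be driven by a fragment of the bla (AmpR) promoter.

The insert is described as "[sd2] T7 RNAP-TCC linker-degron". The feature table shows a full-length bacteriophage T7 RNA polymerase coding sequence followed closely by a fragment of an ssrA-type degradation tag, which directs proteins to the ClpXP and ClpAP proteases. An rrnB T1 terminator lies upstream and probably insulates the cassette from read-through transcription. "sd2" most likely denotes the ribosome-binding site variant used, and "TCC" a sequence placed in the linker between polymerase and degron, although the record does not explain either term. A plausible reading is that editing of the TCC-containing linker would alter or uncouple the degron, stabilising T7 RNA polymerase and so coupling base-editor activity to T7-driven transcription in a selection or evolution circuit. This mechanism is inferred rather than stated in the record. The promoter driving the polymerase is not annotated, and the short sspB-like match upstream of the gene has no stated role.
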