Addgene plasmid #179679: CP2-TCC
Purpose: Complementary plasmid
Depositing lab: David Liu. Depositing organization: Broad Institute. Publication: CRISPR-free base editors with enhanced activity and expanded targeting scope in mitochondrial and nuclear DNA. Mok BY, Kotrys AV, Raguram A, Huang TP, Mootha VK, Liu DR. Nat Biotechnol. 2022 Sep;40(9):1378-1387. doi: 10.1038/s41587-022-01256-8. Epub 2022 Apr 4. PubMed 35379961.
Backbone
  Vector backbone: ColE1
  Vector type: Bacterial Expression
Growth in bacteria
  Bacterial resistance: Spectinomycin, 50 μg/mL
  Growth temperature: 37°C
  Growth strain: NEB Stable
  Copy number: High Copy
Gene/Insert
  Gene/Insert name: [sd2] T7 RNAP-TCC linker-degron
  Species: E. coli
  Cloning method: Gibson Cloning
Terms and licenses: Academic/Nonprofit Terms; Industry Terms: Not Available to Industry
How to cite: CP2-TCC was a gift from David Liu (Addgene plasmid # 179679 ; http://n2t.net/addgene:179679 ; RRID:Addgene_179679)
